>Addgene plasmid #59372 | pBAD-OleD | depositor full sequence | sequence record 92092 | pBAD-OleD sequence 5307 bps
CATGGCTACCACCCAGACCACTCCCGCCCACATCGCCATGTTCTCCATCGCCGCCCACGGCCATGTGAAC
CCCAGCCTGGAGGTGATCCGTGAACTCGTCGCCCGCGGCCACCGGGTCACGTACGCCATTCCGCCCGTCT
TCGCCGACAAGGTGGCCGCCACCGGCGCCCGGCCCGTCCTCTACCACTCCACCCTGCCCGGCCCCGACGC
CGACCCGGAGGCATGGGGAAGCACCCTGCTGGACAACGTCGAACCGTTCCTGAACGACGCGATCCAGGCG
CTCCCGCAGCTCGCCGATGCCTACGCCGACGACATCCCCGATCTCGTCCTGCACGACATCACCTCCTACC
CGGCCCGCGTCCTGGCCCGCCGCTGGGGCGTCCCGGCGGTCTCCCTCTCCCCGAACCTCGTCGCCTGGAA
GGGTTACGAGGAGGAGGTCGCCGAGCCGATGTGGCGCGAACCCCGGCAGACCGAGCGCGGACGGGCCTAC
TACGCCCGGTTCGAGGCATGGCTGAAGGAGAACGGGATCACCGAGCACCCGGACACGTTCGCCAGTCATC
CGCCGCGCTCCCTGGTGCTCATCCCGAAGGCGCTCCAGCCGCACGCCGACCGGGTGGACGAAGACGTGTA
CACCTTCGTCGGCGCCTGCCAGGGAGACCGCGCCGAGGAAGGCGGCTGGCAGCGGCCCGCCGGCGCGGAG
AAGGTCGTCCTGGTGTCGCTCGGCTCGGCGTTCACCAAGCAGCCCGCCTTCTACCGGGAGTGCGTGCGCG
CCTTCGGGAACCTGCCCGGCTGGCACCTCGTCCTCCAGATCGGCCGGAAGGTGACCCCCGCCGAACTGGG
GGAGCTGCCGGACAACGTGGAGGTGCACGACTGGGTGCCGCAGCTCGCGATCCTGCGCCAGGCCGATCTG
TTCGTCACCCACGCGGGCGCCGGCGGCAGCCAGGAGGGGCTGGCCACCGCGACGCCCATGATCGCCGTAC
CGCAGGCCGTCGACCAGTTCGGCAACGCCGACATGCTCCAAGGGCTCGGCGTCGCCCGGAAGCTGGCGAC
CGAGGAGGCCACCGCCGACCTGCTCCGCGAGACCGCCCTCGCTCTGGTGGACGACCCGGAGGTCGCGCGC
CGGCTCCGGCGAATCCAGGCGGAGATGGCCCAGGAGGGCGGCACCCGGCGGGCGGCCGACCTCATCGAGG
CCGAACTGCCCGCGCGCCACGAGCGGCAGGAGCCGGTGGGCGACCGACCCAACGGTGGGGGGAATTCGAA
GCTTGGGCCCGAACAAAAACTCATCTCAGAAGAGGATCTGAATAGCGCCGTCGACCATCATCATCATCAT
CATTGAGTTTAAACGGTCTCCAGCTTGGCTGTTTTGGCGGATGAGAGAAGATTTTCAGCCTGATACAGAT
TAAATCAGAACGCAGAAGCGGTCTGATAAAACAGAATTTGCCTGGCGGCAGTAGCGCGGTGGTCCCACCT
GACCCCATGCCGAACTCAGAAGTGAAACGCCGTAGCGCCGATGGTAGTGTGGGGTCTCCCCATGCGAGAG
TAGGGAACTGCCAGGCATCAAATAAAACGAAAGGCTCAGTCGAAAGACTGGGCCTTTCGTTTTATCTGTT
GTTTGTCGGTGAACGCTCTCCTGAGTAGGACAAATCCGCCGGGAGCGGATTTGAACGTTGCGAAGCAACG
GCCCGGAGGGTGGCGGGCAGGACGCCCGCCATAAACTGCCAGGCATCAAATTAAGCAGAAGGCCATCCTG
ACGGATGGCCTTTTTGCGTTTCTACAAACTCTTTTTGTTTATTTTTCTAAATACATTCAAATATGTATCC
GCTCATGAGACAATAACCCTGATAAATGCTTCAATAATATTGAAAAAGGAAGAGTATGAGTATTCAACAT
TTCCGTGTCGCCCTTATTCCCTTTTTTGCGGCATTTTGCCTTCCTGTTTTTGCTCACCCAGAAACGCTGG
TGAAAGTAAAAGATGCTGAAGATCAGTTGGGTGCACGAGTGGGTTACATCGAACTGGATCTCAACAGCGG
TAAGATCCTTGAGAGTTTTCGCCCCGAAGAACGTTTTCCAATGATGAGCACTTTTAAAGTTCTGCTATGT
GGCGCGGTATTATCCCGTGTTGACGCCGGGCAAGAGCAACTCGGTCGCCGCATACACTATTCTCAGAATG
ACTTGGTTGAGTACTCACCAGTCACAGAAAAGCATCTTACGGATGGCATGACAGTAAGAGAATTATGCAG
TGCTGCCATAACCATGAGTGATAACACTGCGGCCAACTTACTTCTGACAACGATCGGAGGACCGAAGGAG
CTAACCGCTTTTTTGCACAACATGGGGGATCATGTAACTCGCCTTGATCGTTGGGAACCGGAGCTGAATG
AAGCCATACCAAACGACGAGCGTGACACCACGATGCCTGTAGCAATGGCAACAACGTTGCGCAAACTATT
AACTGGCGAACTACTTACTCTAGCTTCCCGGCAACAATTAATAGACTGGATGGAGGCGGATAAAGTTGCA
GGACCACTTCTGCGCTCGGCCCTTCCGGCTGGCTGGTTTATTGCTGATAAATCTGGAGCCGGTGAGCGTG
GGTCTCGCGGTATCATTGCAGCACTGGGGCCAGATGGTAAGCCCTCCCGTATCGTAGTTATCTACACGAC
GGGGAGTCAGGCAACTATGGATGAACGAAATAGACAGATCGCTGAGATAGGTGCCTCACTGATTAAGCAT
TGGTAACTGTCAGACCAAGTTTACTCATATATACTTTAGATTGATTTAAAACTTCATTTTTAATTTAAAA
GGATCTAGGTGAAGATCCTTTTTGATAATCTCATGACCAAAATCCCTTAACGTGAGTTTTCGTTCCACTG
AGCGTCAGACCCCGTAGAAAAGATCAAAGGATCTTCTTGAGATCCTTTTTTTCTGCGCGTAATCTGCTGC
TTGCAAACAAAAAAACCACCGCTACCAGCGGTGGTTTGTTTGCCGGATCAAGAGCTACCAACTCTTTTTC
CGAAGGTAACTGGCTTCAGCAGAGCGCAGATACCAAATACTGTCCTTCTAGTGTAGCCGTAGTTAGGCCA
CCACTTCAAGAACTCTGTAGCACCGCCTACATACCTCGCTCTGCTAATCCTGTTACCAGTGGCTGCTGCC
AGTGGCGATAAGTCGTGTCTTACCGGGTTGGACTCAAGACGATAGTTACCGGATAAGGCGCAGCGGTCGG
GCTGAACGGGGGGTTCGTGCACACAGCCCAGCTTGGAGCGAACGACCTACACCGAACTGAGATACCTACA
GCGTGAGCTATGAGAAAGCGCCACGCTTCCCGAAGGGAGAAAGGCGGACAGGTATCCGGTAAGCGGCAGG
GTCGGAACAGGAGAGCGCACGAGGGAGCTTCCAGGGGGAAACGCCTGGTATCTTTATAGTCCTGTCGGGT
TTCGCCACCTCTGACTTGAGCGTCGATTTTTGTGATGCTCGTCAGGGGGGCGGAGCCTATGGAAAAACGC
CAGCAACGCGGCCTTTTTACGGTTCCTGGCCTTTTGCTGGCCTTTTGCTCACATGTTCTTTCCTGCGTTA
TCCCCTGATTCTGTGGATAACCGTATTACCGCCTTTGAGTGAGCTGATACCGCTCGCCGCAGCCGAACGA
CCGAGCGCAGCGAGTCAGTGAGCGAGGAAGCGGAAGAGCGCCTGATGCGGTATTTTCTCCTTACGCATCT
GTGCGGTATTTCACACCGCATATGGTGCACTCTCAGTACAATCTGCTCTGATGCCGCATAGTTAAGCCAG
TATACACTCCGCTATCGCTACGTGACTGGGTCATGGCTGCGCCCCGACACCCGCCAACACCCGCTGACGC
GCCCTGACGGGCTTGTCTGCTCCCGGCATCCGCTTACAGACAAGCTGTGACCGTCTCCGGGAGCTGCATG
TGTCAGAGGTTTTCACCGTCATCACCGAAACGCGCGAGGCAGCAGATCAATTCGCGCGCGAAGGCGAAGC
GGCATGCATAATGTGCCTGTCAAATGGACGAAGCAGGGATTCTGCAAACCCTATGCTACTCCGTCAAGCC
GTCAATTGTCTGATTCGTTACCAATTATGACAACTTGACGGCTACATCATTCACTTTTTCTTCACAACCG
GCACGGAACTCGCTCGGGCTGGCCCCGGTGCATTTTTTAAATACCCGCGAGAAATAGAGTTGATCGTCAA
AACCAACATTGCGACCGACGGTGGCGATAGGCATCCGGGTGGTGCTCAAAAGCAGCTTCGCCTGGCTGAT
ACGTTGGTCCTCGCGCCAGCTTAAGACGCTAATCCCTAACTGCTGGCGGAAAAGATGTGACAGACGCGAC
GGCGACAAGCAAACATGCTGTGCGACGCTGGCGATATCAAAATTGCTGTCTGCCAGGTGATCGCTGATGT
ACTGACAAGCCTCGCGTACCCGATTATCCATCGGTGGATGGAGCGACTCGTTAATCGCTTCCATGCGCCG
CAGTAACAATTGCTCAAGCAGATTTATCGCCAGCAGCTCCGAATAGCGCCCTTCCCCTTGCCCGGCGTTA
ATGATTTGCCCAAACAGGTCGCTGAAATGCGGCTGGTGCGCTTCATCCGGGCGAAAGAACCCCGTATTGG
CAAATATTGACGGCCAGTTAAGCCATTCATGCCAGTAGGCGCGCGGACGAAAGTAAACCCACTGGTGATA
CCATTCGCGAGCCTCCGGATGACGACCGTAGTGATGAATCTCTCCTGGCGGGAACAGCAAAATATCACCC
GGTCGGCAAACAAATTCTCGTCCCTGATTTTTCACCACCCCCTGACCGCGAATGGTGAGATTGAGAATAT
AACCTTTCATTCCCAGCGGTCGGTCGATAAAAAAATCGAGATAACCGTTGGCCTCAATCGGCGTTAAACC
CGCCACCAGATGGGCATTAAACGAGTATCCCGGCAGCAGGGGATCATTTTGCGCTTCAGCCATACTTTTC
ATACTCCCGCCATTCAGAGAAGAAACCAATTGTCCATATTGCATCAGACATTGCCGTCACTGCGTCTTTT
ACTGGCTCTTCTCGCTAACCAAACCGGTAACCCCGCTTATTAAAAGCATTCTGTAACAAAGCGGGACCAA
AGCCATGACAAAAACGCGTAACAAAAGTGTCTATAATCACGGCAGAAAAGTCCACATTGATTATTTGCAC
GGCGTCACACTTTGCTATGCCATAGCATTTTTATCCATAAGATTAGCGGATCCTACCTGACGCTTTTTAT
CGCAACTCTCTACTGTTTCTCCATACCCGTTTTTTTGGGCTAACAGGAGGAATTAAC
Features (pLannotate 1.2.2; 12 found; start..end, strand, type, name):
      8..1249    +  CDS            oleD: OLED_STRAT - Also known as UGT102A2. Experimental evidence at protein level: Swiss-Prot protein existence level 1. Specifically inactivates oleandomycin via 2'-O-glycosylation using UDP-glucose. From Streptomyces antibioticus.
   1316..1333    +  CDS            capTEV™ (fragment): composite tag for in vivo biotinylation, TEV protease cleavage, and 6xHis tagging
   1440..1555    +  ncRNA          5S rRNA: Accession: RF00001 - 5S ribosomal RNA
   1559..1645    +  terminator     rrnB T1 terminator: Escherichia coli rrnB; transcription terminator T1 from the E. coli rrnB gene
   1737..1764    +  terminator     rrnB T2 terminator: transcription terminator T2 from the E. coli rrnB gene
   1784..1875    +  promoter       AmpR promoter: bla
   1876..2736    +  CDS            AmpR: β-lactamase; bla; confers resistance to ampicillin, carbenicillin, and related antibiotics
   2907..3495    +  rep_origin     ori: high-copy-number ColE1/pMB1/pBR322/pUC origin of replication
   3681..3821    -  misc_feature   bom: basis of mobility region from pBR322
   3923..3963    -  CDS            rop (fragment): Rop protein, which maintains plasmids at low copy number; rop
   4085..4963    -  CDS            araC: L-arabinose regulatory protein; araC
   4990..5274    +  promoter       araBAD promoter: araBAD; promoter of the L-arabinose operon of E. coli; the araC regulatory gene is transcribed in the opposite direction (Guzman et al., 1995)
