[The description below was written by a language model from this plasmid's Addgene catalogue record and pLannotate feature annotations shown in this document.]
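Description:
pBAD-OleD is a 5,307 bp bacterial expression plasmid built on the pNE2001 backbone for arabinose-inducible production of OleD in E. coli. It replicates from a ColE1/pMB1-type origin, next to the pBR322 bom region and only a short fragment of rop. The catalogue lists the copy number as unknown. Selection is by ampicillin through the β-lactamase gene, which is driven by its own promoter.

The payload is a 1,332 bp OleD-His insert from Streptomyces antibioticus, introduced by Gibson cloning. OleD is a glycosyltransferase (also known as UGT102A2) that inactivates the macrolide oleandomycin by 2'-O-glycosylation using UDP-glucose as the sugar donor. The annotated oleD coding sequence is followed a short distance downstream by an 18 bp match to a tag fragment. This agrees with the C-terminal hexahistidine tag implied by the insert name and would allow metal-affinity purification.

Transcription comes from the araBAD promoter, which sits just upstream of the gene across the plasmid's numbering origin. The regulator araC is encoded divergently on the opposite strand. AraC represses the promoter when L-arabinose is absent and activates it when the sugar is present, so expression is tightly controlled and can be titrated. Downstream of the insert, a segment of the E. coli rrnB operon supplies a 5S rRNA sequence and the T1 and T2 terminators, which stop transcription before it reaches the resistance gene.

The stated purpose is inducible expression of OleD. The record does not describe any further application.
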