Addgene plasmid #59372: pBAD-OleD
Purpose: Inducible expression of OleD (DQ195536) under arabinose promoter
Depositing lab: Christopher Anderson. Depositing organization: University of California, Berkeley.
Backbone
  Vector backbone: pNE2001
  Backbone size w/o insert (bp): 3975
  Total vector size (bp): 5307
  Vector type: Bacterial Expression
Growth in bacteria
  Bacterial resistance: Ampicillin, 100 μg/mL
  Growth temperature: 37°C
  Growth strain: Top10
  Copy number: Unknown
Gene/Insert
  Gene/Insert name: OleD-His
  Species: Streptomyces antibioticus
  Insert size (bp): 1332
  GenBank ID: DQ195536
  Promoter: pBAD
  Cloning method: Gibson Cloning
  Sequencing primers: 5′ TTTTTATCCATAAGATTAGCGGATCC; 3′ CAGACCGCTTCTGCGTTC
Terms and licenses: Academic/Nonprofit Terms; Industry Terms: Not Available to Industry
How to cite: pBAD-OleD was a gift from Christopher Anderson (Addgene plasmid # 59372 ; http://n2t.net/addgene:59372 ; RRID:Addgene_59372)
