>Addgene plasmid #59372 | pBAD-OleD | addgene partial sequence | sequence record 95808 | Amp-R 5'-ATAATACCGCGCCACATAGC-3'
CTCTCAAGGATCTTACCGCTGTTGAGATCCAGTTCGATGTAACCCACTCGTGCACCCAACTGATCTTCAG
CATCTTTTACTTTCACCAGCGTTTCTGGGTGAGCAAAAACAGGAAGGCAAAATGCCGCAAAAAAGGGAAT
AAGGGCGACACGGAAATGTTGAATACTCATACTCTTCCTTTTTCAATATTATTGAAGCATTTATCAGGGT
TATTGTCTCATGAGCGGATACATATTTGAATGTATTTAGAAAAATAAACAAAAGAGTTTGTAGAAACGCA
AAAAGGCCATCCGTCAGGATGGCCTTCTGCTTAATTTGATGCCTGGCAGTTTATGGCGGGCGTCCTGCCC
GCCACCCTCCGGGCCGTTGCTTCGCAACGTTCAAATCCGCTCCCGGCGGATTTGTCCTACTCAGGAGAGC
GTTCACCGACAAACAACAGATAAAACGAAAGGCCCAGTCTTTCGACTGAGCCTTTCGTTTTATTTGATGC
CTGGCAGTTCCCTACTCTCGCATGGGGAGACCCCACACTACCATCGGCGCTACGGCGTTTCACTTCTGAG
TTCGGCATGGGGTCAGGTGGGACCACCGCGCTACTGCCGCCAGGCAAATTCTGTTTTATCAGACCGCTTC
TGCGTTCTGATTTAATCTGTATCAGGCTGAAAATCTTCTCTCATCCGCCAAAACAGCCAAGCTGGAGACC
GTTTAAACTCAATGATGATGATGATGATGGTCGACGGCGCTATTCAGATCCTCTTCTGAGATGAGTTTTT
GTTC
