>Addgene plasmid #59372 | pBAD-OleD | addgene partial sequence | sequence record 95810 | pBAD-F 5'-ATGCCATAGCATTTTTATCC-3'
CTCTCTACTGTTTCTCCATACCCGTTTTTTGGGCTAACAGGAGGAATTAACCATGGCTACCACCCAGACC
ACTCCCGCCCACATCGCCATGTTCTCCATCGCCGCCCACGGCCATGTGAACCCCAGCCTGGAGGTGATCC
GTGAACTCGTCGCCCGCGGCCACCGGGTCACGTACGCCATTCCGCCCGTCTTCGCCGACAAGGTGGCCGC
CACCGGCGCCCGGCCCGTCCTCTACCACTCCACCCTGCCCGGCCCCGACGCCGACCCGGAGGCATGGGGA
AGCACCCTGCTGGACAACGTCGAACCGTTCCTGAACGACGCGATCCAGGCGCTCCCGCAGCTCGCCGATG
CCTACGCCGACGACATCCCCGATCTCGTCCTGCACGACATCACCTCCTACCCGGCCCGCGTCCTGGCCCG
CCGCTGGGGCGTCCCGGCGGTCTCCCTCTCCCCGAACCTCGTCGCCTGGAAGGGTTACGAGGAGGAGGTC
GCCGAGCCGATGTGGCGCGAACCCCGGCAGACCGAGCGCGGACGGGCCTACTACGCCCGGTTCGAGGCAT
GGCTGAAGGAGAACGGGATCACCGAGCACCCGGACACGTTCGCCAGTCATCCGCCGCGCTCCCTGGTGCT
CATCCCGAAGGCGCTCCAGCCGCACGCCGACCGGGTGGACGAAGACGTGTACACCTTCGTCGGCGCCTGC
CAGGGAGACCGCGCCGAGGAAGGCGGCTGGCAGCGGCCCGCCGGCGCGGAGAAGGTCGTCCTGGTGTCGC
TCGGCTCGGCGTTCACCAAGCAG
